Addgene plasmid #176795: pEE038
Purpose: Encodes codon optimized putative thermophilic PET hydrolase enzyme for bacterial expression
Depositing lab: Gregg Beckham. Depositing organization: National Laboratory of the Rockies (NLR). Publication: Sourcing thermotolerant poly(ethylene terephthalate) hydrolase scaffolds from natural diversity. Erickson E, Gado JE, Avilan L, Bratti F, Brizendine RK, Cox PA, Gill R, Graham R, Kim DJ, Konig G, Michener WE, Poudel S, Ramirez KJ, Shakespeare TJ, Zahn M, Boyd ES, Payne CM, DuBois JL, Pickford AR, Beckham GT, McGeehan JE. Nat Commun. 2022 Dec 21;13(1):7850. doi: 10.1038/s41467-022-35237-x. PubMed 36543766.
Backbone
  Vector backbone: pET21b(+)
  Backbone manufacturer: EMD Biosciences
  Backbone size w/o insert (bp): 5366
  Vector type: Bacterial Expression
Growth in bacteria
  Bacterial resistance: Ampicillin, 100 μg/mL
  Growth temperature: 37°C
  Growth strain: DH5alpha
  Copy number: High Copy
Gene/Insert
  Gene/Insert name: 407 (alt name: Micromonosporaceae bacterium WP_117215036.1)
  Species: Micromonosporaceae bacterium
  Insert size (bp): 1176
  Promoter: T7
  Tag / fusion protein: 6xHis (C terminal on backbone)
  Cloning method: Restriction Enzyme; 5′ cloning site NdeI (unknown if destroyed); 3′ cloning site XhoI (unknown if destroyed)
  Sequencing primers: 5′ T7 For; 3′ T7 Rev
Terms and licenses: Academic/Nonprofit Terms; Industry Terms: Not Available to Industry
Depositor comments: Accession Number WP_117215036.1
How to cite: pEE038 was a gift from Gregg Beckham (Addgene plasmid # 176795 ; http://n2t.net/addgene:176795 ; RRID:Addgene_176795)
