[The description below was written by a language model from this plasmid's Addgene catalogue record and pLannotate feature annotations shown in this document.]
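Description:
pEE038 is a bacterial expression plasmid built on the pET21b(+) backbone that carries a codon-optimized gene for a putative thermophilic poly(ethylene terephthalate) (PET) hydrolase from a Micromonosporaceae bacterium, listed in the record as candidate "407". The roughly 1.2 kb insert was placed between the NdeI and XhoI sites, giving a sequenced plasmid of about 6.5 kb. It is selected with ampicillin through the β-lactamase gene and replicates from a pBR322/ColE1-type origin. The catalogue lists it as high copy, although the feature table also shows the rop gene and bom region typical of pBR322-derived pET vectors. An f1 origin is present for single-stranded DNA production. The short tetracycline-resistance fragments in the annotation are nonfunctional backbone remnants.

Expression follows the standard pET arrangement. A T7 promoter is followed directly by a lac operator and the strong phage T7 gene 10 ribosome binding site, and the T7 terminator closes the transcription unit. The plasmid also carries lacI, so the repressor holds the operator closed until IPTG or lactose is added. Transcription requires a host that supplies T7 RNA polymerase, whereas the DH5alpha strain named in the record serves for propagation. The enzyme's open reading frame is not itself annotated, but it occupies the gap between the RBS and a histidine tag feature. That feature corresponds to the backbone-encoded C-terminal 6xHis tag, which allows metal-affinity purification. The small "SET1" hit just downstream is probably a match to T7-derived backbone sequence rather than a functional fusion tag.

The construct is intended for recombinant production and purification of this candidate enzyme. It comes from a study that surveyed natural sequence diversity for thermotolerant PET hydrolase scaffolds.
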