Features (pLannotate 1.2.2; 18 found; start..end, strand, type, name):
    564..641     -  promoter       lacI promoter: lacI
    649..928     -  CDS            TcR (fragment): tetracycline efflux protein; tet; confers resistance to tetracycline
    950..968     +  promoter       T7 promoter: promoter for bacteriophage T7 RNA polymerase
    969..993     +  protein_bind   lac operator: The lac repressor binds to the lac operator to inhibit transcription in E. coli. This inhibition can be relieved by adding lactose or isopropyl-β-D-thiogalactopyranoside (IPTG). lac repressor encoded by lacI
   1008..1030    +  RBS            RBS: efficient ribosome binding site from bacteriophage T7 gene 10 (Olins and Rangwala, 1989)
   2223..2240    +  CDS            9xHis (fragment): 9xHis affinity tag
   2250..2299    +  CDS            SET1 (fragment): solubility-enhancement tag derived from T7 phage gene 10B
   2307..2354    +  terminator     T7 terminator: transcription terminator for bacteriophage T7 RNA polymerase
   2391..2819    +  rep_origin     f1 ori (sequence partly withheld): f1 bacteriophage origin of replication; arrow indicates direction of (+) strand synthesis
   2872..2976    +  promoter       AmpR promoter: bla
   2977..3837    +  CDS            AmpR: β-lactamase; bla; confers resistance to ampicillin, carbenicillin, and related antibiotics
   4008..4596    +  rep_origin     ori: high-copy-number ColE1/pMB1/pBR322/pUC origin of replication
   4782..4921    -  misc_feature   bom: basis of mobility region from pBR322
   5023..5214    -  CDS            rop: Rop protein, which maintains plasmids at low copy number; rop
   5231..5611    +  CDS            YPB1_ECOLX: Protein predicted: Swiss-Prot protein existence level 4. From Escherichia coli.
   5683..5974    -  CDS            TcR (fragment): tetracycline efflux protein; tet; confers resistance to tetracycline
   5989..6010    -  protein_bind   CAP binding site: CAP binding activates transcription in the presence of cAMP. E. coli catabolite activator protein
   6023..563     -  CDS            lacI (across the origin): lac repressor; lacI; The lac repressor binds to the lac operator to inhibit transcription in E. coli. This inhibition can be relieved by adding lactose or isopropyl-β-D-thiogalactopyranoside (IPTG).
>Addgene plasmid #176795 | pEE038 | addgene full sequence | sequence record 349245 | Addgene NGS Result
GGGCCCGCTAACAGCGCGATTTGCTGGTGACCCAATGCGACCAGATGCTCCACGCCCAGTCGCGTACCGT
CTTCATGGGAGAAAATAATACTGTTGATGGGTGTCTGGTCAGAGACATCAAGAAATAACGCCGGAACATT
AGTGCAGGCAGCTTCCACAGCAATGGCATCCTGGTCATCCAGCGGATAGTTAATGATCAGCCCACTGACG
CGTTGCGCGAGAAGATTGTGCACCGCCGCTTTACAGGCTTCGACGCCGCTTCGTTCTACCATCGACACCA
CCACGCTGGCACCCAGTTGATCGGCGCGAGATTTAATCGCCGCGACAATTTGCGACGGCGCGTGCAGGGC
CAGACTGGAGGTGGCAACGCCAATCAGCAACGACTGTTTGCCCGCCAGTTGTTGTGCCACGCGGTTGGGA
ATGTAATTCAGCTCCGCCATCGCCGCTTCCACTTTTTCCCGCGTTTTCGCAGAAACGTGGCTGGCCTGGT
TCACCACGCGGGAAACGGTCTGATAAGAGACACCGGCATACTCTGCGACATCGTATAACGTTACTGGTTT
CACATTCACCACCCTGAATTGACTCTCTTCCGGGCGCTATCATGCCATACCGCGAAAGGTTTTGCGCCAT
TCGATGGTGTCCGGGATCTCGACGCTCTCCCTTATGCGACTCCTGCATTAGGAAGCAGCCCAGTAGTAGG
TTGAGGCCGTTGAGCACCGCCGCCGCAAGGAATGGTGCATGCAAGGAGATGGCGCCCAACAGTCCCCCGG
CCACGGGGCCTGCCACCATACCCACGCCGAAACAAGCGCTCATGAGCCCGAAGTGGCGAGCCCGATCTTC
CCCATCGGTGATGTCGGCGATATAGGCGCCAGCAACCGCACCTGTGGCGCCGGTGATGCCGGCCACGATG
CGTCCGGCGTAGAGGATCGAGATCTCGATCCCGCGAAATTAATACGACTCACTATAGGGGAATTGTGAGC
GGATAACAATTCCCCTCTAGAAATAATTTTGTTTAACTTTAAGAAGGAGATATACATATGGCGGATAACC
CGTATCAGCGTGGCCCGGATCCGACTCGCGATTCTGTCGCCGCATCTCGTGGCACCTTCGCTACGGCCTC
CACCACCGTAGGCTCTGGCAATGGTTTTGGTGCTGGCTTCATCTACTACCCGACTGACACGTCCCAGGGT
ACATTTGGCGCCGTCGCAATCGTGCCGGGTTACACTGCAACCTGGGCAGCAGAAGGCGCTTGGATGGGTC
ACTGGCTCGCGAGCTTCGGTTTTGTCGTCATCGGCATCGATACCATCAACCGCAACGACTGGGACACTGC
GCGTGGTACCCAGCTGCTTGCCGCGCTTGACTACTTGACTCAGCGTTCAACCGTTCGTGATCGTGTGGAT
GCTTCCCGTCTTGCGGTTATGGGCCACTCCATGGGCGGCGGTGGTGCAATGTACGCCGCACTGCAGCGCC
CGAGTCTGAAAGCTGCTGTGGGTCTGGCACCGTTCTCCCCGTCACAGAACTTGAACGGTATGCGTGTACC
GACGATGCTGCTGGCCGGACAACACGACACCACGACCACGCCGGCGTCCATCACCAGCCTGTACAACGGC
ATTCCGGCGGCAACTGAAAAAGCATACCTGGAACTGAGCGGTGCGGGCCACGGCTTCCCGACCAGCAACA
ATTCTGTTATGATGCGTAAAGTAATTCCGTGGCTGAAAATCTTTGTAGATTCAGACGTTCGTTATACGCA
GTTTCTGTGTCCGCTGATGGATAACACTGGCATCCGTAGCTACCAGTCTACCTGTCCTCTGCTGCCCGGT
ACCCCGACTCCGCCGAACCGTTACGAAGCCGAGACTTCGCCGGCCGTTTGTACTGGTACTATTGCTAGCA
ACCACACTGGTTATTCCGGTACTGGTTTTTGTGACGGTAACAACGCTACCAACGCTTACGCCCAGTTTAC
CGTTAACGCGTCTGCCGCTGGTTCAATGACCCTGCGTGTGCGTTTCGCGAACGGTACCACCACCGCTCGC
CCCGCGAGCCTGATTGTGAACGGCAGCACTGTCCAGACCCCGTCCTTTGAAGGCACTGGCGCGTGGACCA
CCTGGGCAACCAAAACACTGACCGTGACCCTGAACGCCGGTAACAACACTATCCGTTTCAACCCGACCAC
CGCGAACGGCCTGCCGAACCTTGATTACATCGAAATTGCCGCTCCGCTCGAGCACCACCACCACCACCAC
TGAGATCCGGCTGCTAACAAAGCCCGAAAGGAAGCTGAGTTGGCTGCTGCCACCGCTGAGCAATAACTAG
CATAACCCCTTGGGGCCTCTAAACGGGTCTTGAGGGGTTTTTTGCTGAAAGGAGGAACTATATCCGGATT
GGCGAATGGG
[124 nt withheld, positions 2391-2514]
C
[91 nt withheld, positions 2516-2606]
A
[49 nt withheld, positions 2608-2656]
CCTTTGACGTTGGAGTCCACGTTCTTT
[37 nt withheld, positions 2684-2720]
ACCCTATCTCGGTCTATTCTTTTGATTTATAAGGGATTTTGCCGATTTCGGCCTATTGGTTAAAAAATGA
GCTGATTTAACAAAAATTTAACGCGAATTTTAACAAAATATTAACGCTTACAATTTAGGTGGCACTTTTC
GGGGAAATGTGCGCGGAACCCCTATTTGTTTATTTTTCTAAATACATTCAAATATGTATCCGCTCATGAG
ACAATAACCCTGATAAATGCTTCAATAATATTGAAAAAGGAAGAGTATGAGTATTCAACATTTCCGTGTC
GCCCTTATTCCCTTTTTTGCGGCATTTTGCCTTCCTGTTTTTGCTCACCCAGAAACGCTGGTGAAAGTAA
AAGATGCTGAAGATCAGTTGGGTGCACGAGTGGGTTACATCGAACTGGATCTCAACAGCGGTAAGATCCT
TGAGAGTTTTCGCCCCGAAGAACGTTTTCCAATGATGAGCACTTTTAAAGTTCTGCTATGTGGCGCGGTA
TTATCCCGTATTGACGCCGGGCAAGAGCAACTCGGTCGCCGCATACACTATTCTCAGAATGACTTGGTTG
AGTACTCACCAGTCACAGAAAAGCATCTTACGGATGGCATGACAGTAAGAGAATTATGCAGTGCTGCCAT
AACCATGAGTGATAACACTGCGGCCAACTTACTTCTGACAACGATCGGAGGACCGAAGGAGCTAACCGCT
TTTTTGCACAACATGGGGGATCATGTAACTCGCCTTGATCGTTGGGAACCGGAGCTGAATGAAGCCATAC
CAAACGACGAGCGTGACACCACGATGCCTGCAGCAATGGCAACAACGTTGCGCAAACTATTAACTGGCGA
ACTACTTACTCTAGCTTCCCGGCAACAATTAATAGACTGGATGGAGGCGGATAAAGTTGCAGGACCACTT
CTGCGCTCGGCCCTTCCGGCTGGCTGGTTTATTGCTGATAAATCTGGAGCCGGTGAGCGTGGGTCTCGCG
GTATCATTGCAGCACTGGGGCCAGATGGTAAGCCCTCCCGTATCGTAGTTATCTACACGACGGGGAGTCA
GGCAACTATGGATGAACGAAATAGACAGATCGCTGAGATAGGTGCCTCACTGATTAAGCATTGGTAACTG
TCAGACCAAGTTTACTCATATATACTTTAGATTGATTTAAAACTTCATTTTTAATTTAAAAGGATCTAGG
TGAAGATCCTTTTTGATAATCTCATGACCAAAATCCCTTAACGTGAGTTTTCGTTCCACTGAGCGTCAGA
CCCCGTAGAAAAGATCAAAGGATCTTCTTGAGATCCTTTTTTTCTGCGCGTAATCTGCTGCTTGCAAACA
AAAAAACCACCGCTACCAGCGGTGGTTTGTTTGCCGGATCAAGAGCTACCAACTCTTTTTCCGAAGGTAA
CTGGCTTCAGCAGAGCGCAGATACCAAATACTGTCCTTCTAGTGTAGCCGTAGTTAGGCCACCACTTCAA
GAACTCTGTAGCACCGCCTACATACCTCGCTCTGCTAATCCTGTTACCAGTGGCTGCTGCCAGTGGCGAT
AAGTCGTGTCTTACCGGGTTGGACTCAAGACGATAGTTACCGGATAAGGCGCAGCGGTCGGGCTGAACGG
GGGGTTCGTGCACACAGCCCAGCTTGGAGCGAACGACCTACACCGAACTGAGATACCTACAGCGTGAGCT
ATGAGAAAGCGCCACGCTTCCCGAAGGGAGAAAGGCGGACAGGTATCCGGTAAGCGGCAGGGTCGGAACA
GGAGAGCGCACGAGGGAGCTTCCAGGGGGAAACGCCTGGTATCTTTATAGTCCTGTCGGGTTTCGCCACC
TCTGACTTGAGCGTCGATTTTTGTGATGCTCGTCAGGGGGGCGGAGCCTATGGAAAAACGCCAGCAACGC
GGCCTTTTTACGGTTCCTGGCCTTTTGCTGGCCTTTTGCTCACATGTTCTTTCCTGCGTTATCCCCTGAT
TCTGTGGATAACCGTATTACCGCCTTTGAGTGAGCTGATACCGCTCGCCGCAGCCGAACGACCGAGCGCA
GCGAGTCAGTGAGCGAGGAAGCGGAAGAGCGCCTGATGCGGTATTTTCTCCTTACGCATCTGTGCGGTAT
TTCACACCGCAATGGTGCACTCTCAGTACAATCTGCTCTGATGCCGCATAGTTAAGCCAGTATACACTCC
GCTATCGCTACGTGACTGGGTCATGGCTGCGCCCCGACACCCGCCAACACCCGCTGACGCGCCCTGACGG
GCTTGTCTGCTCCCGGCATCCGCTTACAGACAAGCTGTGACCGTCTCCGGGAGCTGCATGTGTCAGAGGT
TTTCACCGTCATCACCGAAACGCGCGAGGCAGCTGCGGTAAAGCTCATCAGCGTGGTCGTGAAGCGATTC
ACAGATGTCTGCCTGTTCATCCGCGTCCAGCTCGTTGAGTTTCTCCAGAAGCGTTAATGTCTGGCTTCTG
ATAAAGCGGGCCATGTTAAGGGCGGTTTTTTCCTGTTTGGTCACTGATGCCTCCGTGTAAGGGGGATTTC
TGTTCATGGGGGTAATGATACCGATGAAACGAGAGAGGATGCTCACGATACGGGTTACTGATGATGAACA
TGCCCGGTTACTGGAACGTTGTGAGGGTAAACAACTGGCGGTATGGATGCGGCGGGACCAGAGAAAAATC
ACTCAGGGTCAATGCCAGCGCTTCGTTAATACAGATGTAGGTGTTCCACAGGGTAGCCAGCAGCATCCTG
CGATGCAGATCCGGAACATAATGGTGCAGGGCGCTGACTTCCGCGTTTCCAGACTTTACGAAACACGGAA
ACCGAAGACCATTCATGTTGTTGCTCAGGTCGCAGACGTTTTGCAGCAGCAGTCGCTTCACGTTCGCTCG
CGTATCGGTGATTCATTCTGCTAACCAGTAAGGCAACCCCGCCAGCCTAGCCGGGTCCTCAACGACAGGA
GCACGATCATGCGCACCCGTGGGGCCGCCATGCCGGCGATAATGGCCTGCTTCTCGCCGAAACGTTTGGT
GGCGGGACCAGTGACGAAGGCTTGAGCGAGGGCGTGCAAGATTCCGAATACCGCAAGCGACAGGCCGATC
ATCGTCGCGCTCCAGCGAAAGCGGTCCTCGCCGAAAATGACCCAGAGCGCTGCCGGCACCTGTCCTACGA
GTTGCATGATAAAGAAGACAGTCATAAGTGCGGCGACGATAGTCATGCCCCGCGCCCACCGGAAGGAGCT
GACTGGGTTGAAGGCTCTCAAGGGCATCGGTCGAGATCCCGGTGCCTAATGAGTGAGCTAACTTACATTA
ATTGCGTTGCGCTCACTGCCCGCTTTCCAGTCGGGAAACCTGTCGTGCCAGCTGCATTAATGAATCGGCC
AACGCGCGGGGAGAGGCGGTTTGCGTATTGGGCGCCAGGGTGGTTTTTCTTTTCACCAGTGAGACGGGCA
ACAGCTGATTGCCCTTCACCGCCTGGCCCTGAGAGAGTTGCAGCAAGCGGTCCACGCTGGTTTGCCCCAG
CAGGCGAAAATCCTGTTTGATGGTGGTTAACGGCGGGATATAACATGAGCTGTCTTCGGTATCGTCGTAT
CCCACTACCGAGATATCCGCACCAACGCGCAGCCCGGACTCGGTAATGGCGCGCATTGCGCCCAGCGCCA
TCTGATCGTTGGCAACCAGCATCGCAGTGGGAACGATGCCCTCATTCAGCATTTGCATGGTTTGTTGAAA
ACCGGACATGGCACTCCAGTCGCCTTCCCGTTCCGCTATCGGCTGAATTTGATTGCGAGTGAGATATTTA
TGCCAGCCAGCCAGACGCAGACGCGCCGAGACAGAACTTAAT
