>Addgene plasmid #176795 | pEE038 | depositor partial sequence | sequence record 342645 | Insert (including NdeI and XhoI sites)
CATATGGCGGATAACCCGTATCAGCGTGGCCCGGATCCGACTCGCGATTCTGTCGCCGCATCTCGTGGCA
CCTTCGCTACGGCCTCCACCACCGTAGGCTCTGGCAATGGTTTTGGTGCTGGCTTCATCTACTACCCGAC
TGACACGTCCCAGGGTACATTTGGCGCCGTCGCAATCGTGCCGGGTTACACTGCAACCTGGGCAGCAGAA
GGCGCTTGGATGGGTCACTGGCTCGCGAGCTTCGGTTTTGTCGTCATCGGCATCGATACCATCAACCGCA
ACGACTGGGACACTGCGCGTGGTACCCAGCTGCTTGCCGCGCTTGACTACTTGACTCAGCGTTCAACCGT
TCGTGATCGTGTGGATGCTTCCCGTCTTGCGGTTATGGGCCACTCCATGGGCGGCGGTGGTGCAATGTAC
GCCGCACTGCAGCGCCCGAGTCTGAAAGCTGCTGTGGGTCTGGCACCGTTCTCCCCGTCACAGAACTTGA
ACGGTATGCGTGTACCGACGATGCTGCTGGCCGGACAACACGACACCACGACCACGCCGGCGTCCATCAC
CAGCCTGTACAACGGCATTCCGGCGGCAACTGAAAAAGCATACCTGGAACTGAGCGGTGCGGGCCACGGC
TTCCCGACCAGCAACAATTCTGTTATGATGCGTAAAGTAATTCCGTGGCTGAAAATCTTTGTAGATTCAG
ACGTTCGTTATACGCAGTTTCTGTGTCCGCTGATGGATAACACTGGCATCCGTAGCTACCAGTCTACCTG
TCCTCTGCTGCCCGGTACCCCGACTCCGCCGAACCGTTACGAAGCCGAGACTTCGCCGGCCGTTTGTACT
GGTACTATTGCTAGCAACCACACTGGTTATTCCGGTACTGGTTTTTGTGACGGTAACAACGCTACCAACG
CTTACGCCCAGTTTACCGTTAACGCGTCTGCCGCTGGTTCAATGACCCTGCGTGTGCGTTTCGCGAACGG
TACCACCACCGCTCGCCCCGCGAGCCTGATTGTGAACGGCAGCACTGTCCAGACCCCGTCCTTTGAAGGC
ACTGGCGCGTGGACCACCTGGGCAACCAAAACACTGACCGTGACCCTGAACGCCGGTAACAACACTATCC
GTTTCAACCCGACCACCGCGAACGGCCTGCCGAACCTTGATTACATCGAAATTGCCGCTCCGCTCGAG
